Addgene plasmid #194985: pCAG-GFP-Rab27a
Purpose: overexpress Rab27a
Depositing lab: Angelique Bordey. Depositing organization: Yale University.
Backbone
  Vector backbone: pCAG
  Vector type: Bacterial Expression
Growth in bacteria
  Bacterial resistance: Ampicillin, 100 μg/mL
  Growth temperature: 37°C
  Growth strain: DH5alpha
  Copy number: High Copy
Gene/Insert
  Gene/Insert name: GFP-Rab27a
  Species: M. musculus (mouse)
  Cloning method: Restriction Enzyme; 5′ cloning site Unknown (unknown if destroyed)
Terms and licenses: Academic/Nonprofit Terms; Industry Terms: Not Available to Industry
How to cite: pCAG-GFP-Rab27a was a gift from Angelique Bordey (Addgene plasmid # 194985 ; http://n2t.net/addgene:194985 ; RRID:Addgene_194985)
