[The description below was written by a language model from this plasmid's Addgene catalogue record and pLannotate feature annotations shown in this document.]
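Description:
pCAG-GFP-Rab27a is a 6.4 kb plasmid built on the pCAG backbone for overexpressing a fluorescently tagged Rab27a. The catalogue lists the vector type as bacterial expression, but the annotated features are those of a mammalian expression plasmid. The only bacterial elements are those needed for propagation: a high-copy ColE1/pUC-type origin and a β-lactamase gene with its own promoter conferring ampicillin resistance, plus residual lac promoter/operator and lacI fragments that are backbone remnants rather than functional parts of the payload. No mammalian selection marker is annotated. An SV40 origin is present, which can support episomal replication in cells supplying large T antigen.

The expression cassette is driven by the composite CAG promoter, made up of the CMV immediate-early enhancer, the chicken β-actin promoter and a chimeric chicken β-actin/rabbit β-globin intron. This combination gives strong, broadly active constitutive transcription in mammalian cells. Downstream, an EGFP coding sequence is followed by a short stretch of multiple-cloning-site sequence and then the Rab27a coding sequence, an arrangement consistent with an N-terminal EGFP fusion. Transcripts end at a rabbit β-globin polyadenylation signal, and the small β-globin and SV40 large T fragments annotated nearby appear to be carry-over from the vector's untranslated regions. The catalogue gives the insert species as mouse, whereas the automated annotation matched it to human RAB27A, probably reflecting the close similarity of the orthologues.

Rab27a is a small GTPase that cycles between GTP- and GDP-bound states and regulates late endocytic trafficking and secretory granule exocytosis. The stated purpose is simply to overexpress it, and the GFP tag additionally allows expressing cells and the protein's localisation to be visualised.
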