Features (pLannotate 1.2.2; 22 found; start..end, strand, type, name):
      1..861     -  CDS            AmpR: β-lactamase; bla; confers resistance to ampicillin, carbenicillin, and related antibiotics
    862..966     -  promoter       AmpR promoter: bla
    997..1376    +  enhancer       CMV enhancer: human cytomegalovirus immediate early enhancer
   1378..1654    +  promoter       chicken β-actin promoter: No description available
   1655..2671    +  intron         chimeric intron: chimera between introns from chicken β-actin and rabbit β-globin
   2669..2725    +  CDS            HBB (fragment): HBB_LEPEU - Experimental evidence at protein level: Swiss-Prot protein existence level 1. Involved in oxygen transport from the lung to the various peripheral tissues. From Lepus europaeus (European hare).
   2720..2756    +  misc_feature   MCS (fragment): multiple cloning site
   2766..3482    +  CDS            EGFP: EGFP is a basic (constitutively fluorescent) green fluorescent protein published in 1996, derived from Aequorea victoria. It is reported to be a rapidly-maturing weak dimer with moderate acid sensitivity.
   3483..3518    +  misc_feature   MCS (fragment): multiple cloning site
   3519..4181    +  CDS            RAB27A: RB27A_HUMAN - Also known as RAB27. Experimental evidence at protein level: Swiss-Prot protein existence level 1. Small GTPase which cycles between active GTP-bound and inactive GDP-bound states. In its active state, binds to a variety of effector proteins to regulate homeostasis of late endocytic pathway, including endosomal positioning, maturation and secretion (PubMed:30771381). Plays a role in cytotoxic granule exocytosis in lymphocytes. Required for both granule maturation and granule docking and priming at the immunologic synapse. From Homo sapiens (Human).
   4250..4334    +  CDS            large T antigen (fragment): large T antigen from SV40 (simian virus 40)
   4359..4430    +  CDS            HBB (fragment): HBB_PONPY - Experimental evidence at transcript level: Swiss-Prot protein existence level 2. Involved in oxygen transport from the lung to the various peripheral tissues. From Pongo pygmaeus (Bornean orangutan).
   4501..4556    +  polyA_signal   β-globin poly(A) signal: rabbit β-globin polyadenylation signal (Gil and Proudfoot, 1987)
   4941..4957    -  protein_bind   lac operator: The lac repressor binds to the lac operator to inhibit transcription in E. coli. This inhibition can be relieved by adding lactose or isopropyl-β-D-thiogalactopyranoside (IPTG). lac repressor encoded by lacI
   4965..4995    -  promoter       lac promoter: promoter for the E. coli lac operon
   5010..5031    -  protein_bind   CAP binding site: CAP binding activates transcription in the presence of cAMP. E. coli catabolite activator protein
   5044..5083    -  CDS            lacI (fragment): lac repressor; lacI; The lac repressor binds to the lac operator to inhibit transcription in E. coli. This inhibition can be relieved by adding lactose or isopropyl-β-D-thiogalactopyranoside (IPTG).
   5090..5112    +  promoter       SV40 promoter (fragment): SV40 enhancer and early promoter
   5136..5271    +  rep_origin     SV40 ori: SV40 origin of replication
   5291..5425    +  polyA_signal   SV40 poly(A) signal: SV40 polyadenylation signal
   5427..5481    -  CDS            lacI (fragment): lac repressor; lacI; The lac repressor binds to the lac operator to inhibit transcription in E. coli. This inhibition can be relieved by adding lactose or isopropyl-β-D-thiogalactopyranoside (IPTG).
   5664..6252    -  rep_origin     ori: high-copy-number ColE1/pMB1/pBR322/pUC origin of replication
>Addgene plasmid #194985 | pCAG-GFP-Rab27a | addgene full sequence | sequence record 386802 | Addgene NGS Result
TTACCAATGCTTAATCAGTGAGGCACCTATCTCAGCGATCTGTCTATTTCGTTCATCCATAGTTGCCTGA
CTCCCCGTCGTGTAGATAACTACGATACGGGAGGGCTTACCATCTGGCCCCAGTGCTGCAATGATACCGC
GAGACCCACGCTCACCGGCTCCAGATTTATCAGCAATAAACCAGCCAGCCGGAAGGGCCGAGCGCAGAAG
TGGTCCTGCAACTTTATCCGCCTCCATCCAGTCTATTAATTGTTGCCGGGAAGCTAGAGTAAGTAGTTCG
CCAGTTAATAGTTTGCGCAACGTTGTTGCCATTGCTACAGGCATCGTGGTGTCACGCTCGTCGTTTGGTA
TGGCTTCATTCAGCTCCGGTTCCCAACGATCAAGGCGAGTTACATGATCCCCCATGTTGTGCAAAAAAGC
GGTTAGCTCCTTCGGTCCTCCGATCGTTGTCAGAAGTAAGTTGGCCGCAGTGTTATCACTCATGGTTATG
GCAGCACTGCATAATTCTCTTACTGTCATGCCATCCGTAAGATGCTTTTCTGTGACTGGTGAGTACTCAA
CCAAGTCATTCTGAGAATAGTGTATGCGGCGACCGAGTTGCTCTTGCCCGGCGTCAATACGGGATAATAC
CGCGCCACATAGCAGAACTTTAAAAGTGCTCATCATTGGAAAACGTTCTTCGGGGCGAAAACTCTCAAGG
ATCTTACCGCTGTTGAGATCCAGTTCGATGTAACCCACTCGTGCACCCAACTGATCTTCAGCATCTTTTA
CTTTCACCAGCGTTTCTGGGTGAGCAAAAACAGGAAGGCAAAATGCCGCAAAAAAGGGAATAAGGGCGAC
ACGGAAATGTTGAATACTCATACTCTTCCTTTTTCAATATTATTGAAGCATTTATCAGGGTTATTGTCTC
ATGAGCGGATACATATTTGAATGTATTTAGAAAAATAAACAAATAGGGGTTCCGCGCACATTTCCCCGAA
AAGTGCCACCTGGGTCGACATTGATTATTGACTAGTTATTAATAGTAATCAATTACGGGGTCATTAGTTC
ATAGCCCATATATGGAGTTCCGCGTTACATAACTTACGGTAAATGGCCCGCCTGGCTGACCGCCCAACGA
CCCCCGCCCATTGACGTCAATAATGACGTATGTTCCCATAGTAACGCCAATAGGGACTTTCCATTGACGT
CAATGGGTGGAGTATTTACGGTAAACTGCCCACTTGGCAGTACATCAAGTGTATCATATGCCAAGTACGC
CCCCTATTGACGTCAATGACGGTAAATGGCCCGCCTGGCATTATGCCCAGTACATGACCTTATGGGACTT
TCCTACTTGGCAGTACATCTACGTATTAGTCATCGCTATTACCATGGTCGAGGTGAGCCCCACGTTCTGC
TTCACTCTCCCCATCTCCCCCCCCTCCCCACCCCCAATTTTGTATTTATTTATTTTTTAATTATTTTGTG
CAGCGATGGGGGCGGGGGGGGGGGGGGNSGCGCGCCAGGSGGGGSGGGGSGGGGSGRGGGGSGGGGCGGG
GCGAGGCGGAGAGGTGCGGCGGCAGCCAATCAGAGCGGCGCGCTCCGAAAGTTTCCTTTTATGGCGAGGC
GGCGGCGGCGGCGGCCCTATAAAAAGCGAAGCGCGCGGCGGGCGGGAGTCGCTGCGCGCTGCCTTCGCCC
CGTGCCCCGCTCCGCCGCCGCCTCGCGCCGCCCGCCCCGGCTCTGACTGACCGCGTTACTCCCACAGGTG
AGCGGGCGGGACGGCCCTTCTCCTCCGGGCTGTAATTAGCGCTTGGTTTAATGACGGCTTGTTTCTTTTC
TGTGGCTGCGTGAAAGCCTTGAGGGGCTCCGGGAGGGCCCTTTGTGCGGGGGGAGCGGCTCGGGGGGTGC
GTGCGTGTGTGTGTGCGTGGGGAGCGCCGCGTGCGGCTCCGCGCTGCCCGGCGGCTGTGAGCGCTGCGGG
CGCGGCGCGGGGCTTTGTGCGCTCCGCAGTGTGCGCGAGGGGAGCGCGGCCGGGGGCGGTGCCCCGCGGT
GCGGGGGGGGCTGCGAGGGGAACAAAGGCTGCGTGCGGGGTGTGTGCGTGGGGGGGTGAGCAGGGGGTGT
GGGCGCGTCGGTCGGGCTGCAACCCCCCCTGCACCCCCCTCCCCGAGTTGCTGAGCACGGCCCGGCTTCG
GGTGCGGGGCTCCGTACGGGGCGTGGCGCGGGGCTCGCCGTGCCGGGCGGGGGGTGGCGGCAGGTGGGGG
TGCCGGGCGGGGCGGGGCCGCCTCGGGCCGGGGAGGGCTCGGGGGAGGGGCGCGGCGGCCCCCGGAGCGC
CGGCGGCTGTCGAGGCGCGGCGAGCCGCAGCCATTGCCTTTTATGGTAATCGTGCGAGAGGGCGCAGGGA
CTTCCTTTGTCCCAAATCTGTGCGGAGCCGAAATCTGGGAGGCGCCGCCGCACCCCCTCTAGCGGGCGCG
GGGCGAAGCGGTGCGGCGCCGGCAGGAAGGAAATGGGCGGGGAGGGCCTTCGTGCGTCGCCGCGCCGCCG
TCCCCTTCTCCCTCTCCAGCCTCGGGGCTGTCCGCGGGGGGACGGCTGCCTTCGGGGGGGACGGGGCAGG
GCGGGGTTCGGCTTCTGGCGTGTGACCGGCGGCTCTAGAGCCTCTGCTAACCATGTTCATGCCTTCTTCT
TTTTCCTACAGCTCCTGGGCAACGTGCTGGTTATTGTGCTGTCTCATCATTTTGGCAAAGAATTCTGCAG
TCGACGGTACCGCGGGCCCGGGATCCATCGCCACCATGGTGAGCAAGGGCGAGGAGCTGTTCACCGGGGT
GGTGCCCATCCTGGTCGAGCTGGACGGCGACGTAAACGGCCACAAGTTCAGCGTGTCCGGCGAGGGCGAG
GGCGATGCCACCTACGGCAAGCTGACCCTGAAGTTCATCTGCACCACCGGCAAGCTGCCCGTGCCCTGGC
CCACCCTCGTGACCACCCTGACCTACGGCGTGCAGTGCTTCAGCCGCTACCCCGACCACATGAAGCAGCA
CGACTTCTTCAAGTCCGCCATGCCCGAAGGCTACGTCCAGGAGCGCACCATCTTCTTCAAGGACGACGGC
AACTACAAGACCCGCGCCGAGGTGAAGTTCGAGGGCGACACCCTGGTGAACCGCATCGAGCTGAAGGGCA
TCGACTTCAAGGAGGACGGCAACATCCTGGGGCACAAGCTGGAGTACAACTACAACAGCCACAACGTCTA
TATCATGGCCGACAAGCAGAAGAACGGCATCAAGGTGAACTTCAAGATCCGCCACAACATCGAGGACGGC
AGCGTGCAGCTCGCCGACCACTACCAGCAGAACACCCCCATCGGCGACGGCCCCGTGCTGCTGCCCGACA
ACCACTACCTGAGCACCCAGTCCGCCCTGAGCAAAGACCCCAACGAGAAGCGCGATCACATGGTCCTGCT
GGAGTTCGTGACCGCCGCCGGGATCACTCTCGGCATGGACGAGCTGTACAAGTCCGGACTCAGATCTCGA
GCTCAAGCTTCGAATTCTATGTCTGATGGAGATTATGATTACCTCATCAAGTTTTTAGCTTTGGGAGACT
CTGGTGTAGGGAAGACCAGTGTACTTTACCAATATACAGATGGTAAATTTAACTCCAAATTTATCACAAC
AGTGGGCATTGATTTCAGGGAAAAAAGAGTGGTGTACAGAGCCAGTGGGCCGGATGGAGCCACTGGCAGA
GGCCAGAGAATCCACCTGCAGTTATGGGACACAGCAGGGCAGGAGAGGTTTCGTAGCTTAACGACAGCGT
TCTTCAGAGATGCTATGGGTTTTCTTCTACTTTTTGATCTGACAAATGAGCAAAGTTTCCTCAATGTCAG
AAACTGGATAAGCCAGCTACAGATGCATGCATATTGTGAAAACCCAGATATAGTGCTGTGTGGAAACAAG
AGTGATCTGGAGGACCAGAGAGTAGTGAAAGAGGAGGAAGCCATAGCACTCGCAGAGAAATATGGAATCC
CCTACTTTGAAACTAGTGCTGCCAATGGGACAAACATAAGCCAAGCAATTGAGATGCTTCTGGACCTGAT
AATGAAGCGAATGGAACGGTGTGTGGACAAGTCCTGGATTCCTGAAGGAGTGGTGCGATCAAATGGTCAT
GCCTCTACGGATCAGTTAAGTGAAGAAAAGGAGAAAGGGGCATGTGGCTGTTGAGAAGTCAAGTAAGCGA
CATAGTAGTTCAGGTGGCCCATGCCTGGGATCCACCGGATCTAGATAACTGATCATAATCAGCCATACCA
CATTTGTAGAGGTTTTACTTGCTTTAAAAAACCTCCCACACCTCCCCCTGAACCTGAAACATAAAATGAA
TGCAATTGTTGTTGTTGCACTCCTCAGGTGCAGGCTGCCTATCAGAAGGTGGTGGCTGGTGTGGCCAATG
CCCTGGCTCACAAATACCACTGAGATCTTTTTCCCTCTGCCAAAAATTATGGGGACATCATGAAGCCCCT
TGAGCATCTGACTTCTGGCTAATAAAGGAAATTTATTTTCATTGCAATAGTGTGTTGGAATTTTTTGTGT
CTCTCACTCGGAAGGACATATGGGAGGGCAAATCATTTAAAACATCAGAATGAGTATTTGGTTTAGAGTT
TGGCAACATATGCCCATATGCTGGCTGCCATGAACAAAGGTTGGCTATAAAGAGGTCATCAGTATATGAA
ACAGCCCCCTGCTGTCCATTCCTTATTCCATAGAAAAGCCTTGACTTGAGGTTAGATTTTTTTTATATTT
TGTTTTGTGTTATTTTTTTCTTTAACATCCCTAAAATTTTCCTTACATGTTTTACTAGCCAGATTTTTCC
TCCTCTCCTGACTACTCCCAGTCATAGCTGTCCCTCTTCTCTTATGGAGATCCCTCGACCTGCAGCCCAA
GCTTGGCGTAATCATGGTCATAGCTGTTTCCTGTGTGAAATTGTTATCCGCTCACAATTCCACACAACAT
ACGAGCCGGAAGCATAAAGTGTAAAGCCTGGGGTGCCTAATGAGTGAGCTAACTCACATTAATTGCGTTG
CGCTCACTGCCCGCTTTCCAGTCGGGAAACCTGTCGTGCCAGCGGATCCGCATCTCAATTAGTCAGCAAC
CATAGTCCCGCCCCTAACTCCGCCCATCCCGCCCCTAACTCCGCCCAGTTCCGCCCATTCTCCGCCCCAT
GGCTGACTAATTTTTTTTATTTATGCAGAGGCCGAGGCCGCCTCGGCCTCTGAGCTATTCCAGAAGTAGT
GAGGAGGCTTTTTTGGAGGCCTAGGCTTTTGCAAAAAGCTAACTTGTTTATTGCAGCTTATAATGGTTAC
AAATAAAGCAATAGCATCACAAATTTCACAAATAAAGCATTTTTTTCACTGCATTCTAGTTGTGGTTTGT
CCAAACTCATCAATGTATCTTATCATGTCTGGATCCGCTGCATTAATGAATCGGCCAACGCGCGGGGAGA
GGCGGTTTGCGTATTGGGCGCTCTTCCGCTTCCTCGCTCACTGACTCGCTGCGCTCGGTCGTTCGGCTGC
GGCGAGCGGTATCAGCTCACTCAAAGGCGGTAATACGGTTATCCACAGAATCAGGGGATAACGCAGGAAA
GAACATGTGAGCAAAAGGCCAGCAAAAGGCCAGGAACCGTAAAAAGGCCGCGTTGCTGGCGTTTTTCCAT
AGGCTCCGCCCCCCTGACGAGCATCACAAAAATCGACGCTCAAGTCAGAGGTGGCGAAACCCGACAGGAC
TATAAAGATACCAGGCGTTTCCCCCTGGAAGCTCCCTCGTGCGCTCTCCTGTTCCGACCCTGCCGCTTAC
CGGATACCTGTCCGCCTTTCTCCCTTCGGGAAGCGTGGCGCTTTCTCATAGCTCACGCTGTAGGTATCTC
AGTTCGGTGTAGGTCGTTCGCTCCAAGCTGGGCTGTGTGCACGAACCCCCCGTTCAGCCCGACCGCTGCG
CCTTATCCGGTAACTATCGTCTTGAGTCCAACCCGGTAAGACACGACTTATCGCCACTGGCAGCAGCCAC
TGGTAACAGGATTAGCAGAGCGAGGTATGTAGGCGGTGCTACAGAGTTCTTGAAGTGGTGGCCTAACTAC
GGCTACACTAGAAGAACAGTATTTGGTATCTGCGCTCTGCTGAAGCCAGTTACCTTCGGAAAAAGAGTTG
GTAGCTCTTGATCCGGCAAACAAACCACCGCTGGTAGCGGTGGTTTTTTTGTTTGCAAGCAGCAGATTAC
GCGCAGAAAAAAAGGATCTCAAGAAGATCCTTTGATCTTTTCTACGGGGTCTGACGCTCAGTGGAACGAA
AACTCACGTTAAGGGATTTTGGTCATGAGATTATCAAAAAGGATCTTCACCTAGATCCTTTTAAATTAAA
AATGAAGTTTTAAATCAATCTAAAGTATATATGAGTAAACTTGGTCTGACAG
